Addgene plasmid #55769: p201N 3514
Purpose: (Empty Backbone) Contains soybean miRNA miR3514 recognition sequence (AAGGTCTCTGTCTTAATGGTGA) to produce siRNAs from 3' target sequences and induce RNA silencing
Depositing lab: Wayne Parrott. Depositing organization: University of Georgia. Publication: Simple gene silencing using the trans-acting siRNA pathway. Jacobs TB, Lawler NJ, LaFayette PR, Vodkin LO, Parrott WA. Plant Biotechnol J. 2015 Mar 27. doi: 10.1111/pbi.12362. PubMed 25816689.
Backbone
  Vector backbone: pPZP
  Backbone size (bp): 6200
  Modifications to backbone: Inclusion of aph gene for bacterial selection on kanamycin.
  Vector type: RNAi
  Promoter: GmUbi
  Selectable markers: G418, kanamycin
Growth in bacteria
  Bacterial resistance: Kanamycin, 50 μg/mL
  Growth temperature: 37°C
  Growth strain: DH10B
  Copy number: High Copy
Gene/Insert
  Cloning method: Restriction Enzyme
  Sequencing primers: 5′ CGAGATTGCTTCAGATCCGTA; 3′ CCATTTCCATTTCACAGTTCG
Terms and licenses: Academic/Nonprofit Terms; Industry Terms
How to cite: p201N 3514 was a gift from Wayne Parrott (Addgene plasmid # 55769 ; http://n2t.net/addgene:55769 ; RRID:Addgene_55769)
