[The description below was written by a language model from this plasmid's Addgene catalogue record and pLannotate feature annotations shown in this document.]
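Description:
p201N 3514 is an empty-backbone plant RNA-silencing vector built on the pPZP family of Agrobacterium binary plasmids. It carries nopaline-type left and right T-DNA border repeats that delimit the segment transferred into plant cells. Outside the borders sits the maintenance machinery: the pVS1 origin with its RepA replication and StaA stability genes for propagation in Agrobacterium, a high-copy ColE1/pMB1-type origin with the pBR322 bom region for E. coli, and an aph(3')-Ia kanamycin resistance gene, which the record notes was added to the backbone for bacterial selection. Remnants of the lac promoter/operator and lacZα region flank the T-DNA cloning area.

Within the T-DNA, a Tn5-derived nptII (NeoR/KanR) gene provides plant selection on G418 or kanamycin; the promoter driving it is not annotated. The silencing cassette is described as driven by the GmUbi promoter, presumably a soybean ubiquitin promoter, and contains the recognition sequence for the soybean microRNA miR3514. Neither element is picked up in the feature table, which leaves roughly the first 2 kb of the sequence unannotated, but the pea rbcS-E9 terminator that follows that region likely closes the cassette. The design exploits the trans-acting siRNA pathway: a fragment of a target gene is inserted by restriction cloning 3' of the miRNA site, and miR3514-directed cleavage of the transcript triggers production of secondary siRNAs from the downstream sequence, which silence the matching endogenous gene. This avoids the need to build inverted-repeat hairpin constructs. The vector is intended for simple gene knockdown in soybean, where miR3514 is present.
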