Features (pLannotate 1.2.2; 17 found; start..end, strand, type, name):
   1992..2548    +  terminator     E9 terminator (fragment): terminator and polyadenylation signal from the pea rbcS-E9 gene
   2616..2770    +  CDS            lacZα (fragment): LacZα fragment of β-galactosidase; lacZ fragment
   2829..2853    +  misc_feature   RB T-DNA repeat: right border repeat from nopaline C58 T-DNA
   3192..3593    +  CDS            Y4CG_SINFN (fragment): Protein inferred from homology: Swiss-Prot protein existence level 3. From Sinorhizobium fredii (strain NBRC 101917 / NGR234).
   4153..4782    +  CDS            pVS1 StaA: stability protein from the Pseudomonas plasmid pVS1 (Heeb et al., 2000)
   5215..6283    +  CDS            pVS1 RepA (fragment): replication protein from the Pseudomonas plasmid pVS1 (Heeb et al., 2000)
   6349..6543    +  rep_origin     pVS1 oriV: origin of replication for the Pseudomonas plasmid pVS1 (Heeb et al., 2000)
   6746..6785    +  CDS            rop (fragment): Rop protein, which maintains plasmids at low copy number; rop
   6887..7027    +  misc_feature   bom: basis of mobility region from pBR322
   7213..7801    -  rep_origin     ori: high-copy-number ColE1/pMB1/pBR322/pUC origin of replication
   7896..8711    -  CDS            KanR: aminoglycoside phosphotransferase; aph(3')-Ia; confers resistance to kanamycin in bacteria or G418 (Geneticin®) in eukaryotes
   9004..9028    +  misc_feature   LB T-DNA repeat: left border repeat from nopaline C58 T-DNA
   9104..9192    +  CDS            lacI (fragment): lac repressor; lacI; The lac repressor binds to the lac operator to inhibit transcription in E. coli. This inhibition can be relieved by adding lactose or isopropyl-β-D-thiogalactopyranoside (IPTG).
   9205..9226    +  protein_bind   CAP binding site: CAP binding activates transcription in the presence of cAMP. E. coli catabolite activator protein
   9241..9271    +  promoter       lac promoter: promoter for the E. coli lac operon
   9279..9295    +  protein_bind   lac operator: The lac repressor binds to the lac operator to inhibit transcription in E. coli. This inhibition can be relieved by adding lactose or isopropyl-β-D-thiogalactopyranoside (IPTG). lac repressor encoded by lacI
   9807..10601   -  CDS            NeoR/KanR: aminoglycoside phosphotransferase from Tn5; aph(3')-II (or nptII); confers resistance to neomycin, kanamycin, and G418 (Geneticin®)
>Addgene plasmid #55769 | p201N 3514 | depositor full sequence | sequence record 86510 | p201N 3514 sequence 10626 bps
CGAAGATCGATCCTTCGCCTGGAGGAGAGAAATCAGTGGCGCTGCGGCTTTTAGGGTTTCTTTGTTGATG
GAATGAGAGTGTAAGCTCTGCCAGTGCCACTTTATTAGGGTTTTACAAGCCCTTTTCTTCGTAATTGGGC
CTGACATTTTGTGCCACTTGGGCCTTTAGAGATGAAAATGTATATTGGGCTTAAGTTGACTTGAAGGATA
AATTAGTTTAGGATATTACGTTTTTTATGAGAATTGGTGTGTCGGATACATGTATATGATGCATTCAAAT
ATATGTATTCTAGATACATTTAAGTTTAGATACAATCTAAAATGTGTCTTTAATTACAGGACTGTAACTA
AAATACTTAATGTAAGAAGAATATTACTCCTTTAATAGCTTTTGAGTATATCTAGTCTAACATCTTTTAA
AAAAGTCTAATTTCTTTCATTTATTTTTCGAGCAATAGCAAAGTGCATAATTATTTTTTTCTTCTAGAAA
TTCAGATTTGTTTCTCTAAATTTTGAGATTCTTTTCTCAATTTTGTATGTCTAGAGAACAATGTGTATTT
TTCACTCTAGTTGGTTGTTACTTTGTTGAATGTTCTGATAAAAGTATATTGTTATTTCTGAAGTAGATAT
AAACCTTCATTTGGAAATTATACATAAATCAAAATCGTTAATTATCTAGATCAAGATATATGCCCTTTTC
CTAATGTATTTGATACATGCACCTAATTTCACTAGATGTATCTTTTCTATTTTTTAAATTATGAATAGTT
AATTTTTTCCATATGTGTATTTGATACATACTTCATGACTTTAAAAAATTAATTATATACCAGATATATG
TATTTAAAATTTGTTATGTATTTAAAGTATGTATATGATTATTCGATATTAATCTCTTCGATGAAATTTA
AATCGATAACTATGTGCTTTGGATCGATCTGCCCACTAGTGAGTCGTATTACAATTCATGACTCTCTTAA
GGTAGCCAAAATCGATCACTAGTGCGGCCGCGCGGGCCCAATATAACAACGACGTCGTAACAGATAAAGC
GAAGCTTGAAGGTGCATGTGACTCCGTCAAGATTACGAAACCGCCAACTACCACGCAAATTGCAATTCTC
AATTTCCTAGAAGGACTCTCCGAAAATGCATCCAATACCAAATATTACCCGTGTCATAGGCACCAAGTGA
CACCATACATGAACACGCGTCACAATATGACTGGAGAAGGGTTCCACACCTTATGCTATAAAACGCCCCA
CACCCCTCCTCCTTCCTTCGCAGTTCAATTCCAATATATTCCATTCTCTCTGTGTATTTCCCTACCTCTC
CCTTCAAGGTTAGTCGATTTCTTCTGTTTTTCTTCTTCGTTCTTTCCATGAATTGTGTATGTTCTTTGAT
CAATACGATGTTGATTTGATTGTGTTTTGTTTGGTTTCATCGATCTTCAATTTTCATAATCAGATTCAGC
TTTTATTATCTTTACAACAACGTCCTTAATTTGATGATTCTTTAATCGTAGATTTGCTCTAATTAGAGCT
TTTTCATGTCAGATCCCTTTACAACAAGCCTTAATTGTTGATTCATTAATCGTAGATTAGGGCTTTTTTC
ATTGATTACTTCAGATCCGTTAAACGTAACCATAGATCAGGGCTTTTTCATGAATTACTTCAGATCCGTT
AAACAACAGCCTTATTTTTTATACTTCTGTGGTTTTTCAAGAAATTGTTCAGATCCGTTGACAAAAAGCC
TTATTCGTTGATTCTATATCGTTTTTCGAGAGATATTGCTCAGATCTGTTAGCAACTGCCTTGTTTGTTG
ATTCTATTGCCGTGGATTAGGGTTTTTTTTCACGAGATTGCTTCAGATCCGTACTTAAGATTACGTAATG
GATTTTGATTCTGATTTATCTGTGATTGTTGACTCGACAGCGGCCGCACCGGCGCGAAGGTCTCTGTCTT
AATGGTGAGGCGCGCCTTGGATCCTTCCTAGGTTCGAGTATTATGGCATTGGGAAAACTGTTTTTCTTGT
ACCATTTGTTGTGCTTGTAATTTACTGTGTTTTTTATTCGGTTTTCGCTATCGAACTGTGAAATGGAAAT
GGATGGAGAAGAGTTAATGAATGATATGGTCCTTTTGTTCATTCTCAAATTAATATTATTTGTTTTTTCT
CTTATTTGTTGTGTGTTGAATTTGAAATTATAAGAGATATGCAAACATTTTGTTTTGAGTAAAAATGTGT
CAAATCGTGGCCTCTAATGACCGAAGTTAATATGAGGAGTAAAACACTTGTAGTTGTACCATTATGCTTA
TTCACTAGGCAACAAATATATTTTCAGACCTAGAAAAGCTGCAAATGTTACTGAATACAAGTATGTCCTC
TTGTGTTTTAGACATTTATGAACTTTCCTTTATGTAATTTTCCAGAATCCTTGTCAGATTCTAATCATTG
CTTTATAATTATAGTTATACTCATGGATTTGTAGTTGAGTATGAAAATATTTTTTAATGCATTTTATGAC
TTGCCAATTGATTGACAACATGCATCAATCCGCGGTTATGACTCTCTTAAGGTAGCCAAAATCGATATCT
AGGGATAACAGGGTAATAAGCTTGGCACTGGCCGTCGTTTTACAACGTCGTGACTGGGAAAACCCTGGCG
TTACCCAACTTAATCGCCTTGCAGCACATCCCCCTTTCGCCAGCTGGCGTAATAGCGAAGAGGCCCGCAC
CGATCGCCCTTCCCAACAGTTGCGCAGCCTGAATGGCGAATGAGCTTGAGCTTGGATCAGATTGTCGTTT
CCCGCCTTCAGTTTAAACTATCAGTGTTTGACAGGATATATTGGCGGGTAAACCTAAGAGAAAAGAGCGT
TTATTAGAATAACGGATATTTAAAAGGGCGTGAAAAGGTTTATCCGTTCGTCCATTTGTATGTGCATGCC
AACCACAGGGTTCCCCTCGGGATCAAAGTACTTTGATCCAACCCCTCCGCTGCTATAGTGCAGTCGGCTT
CTGACGTTCAGTGCAGCCGTCTTCTGAAAACGACATGTCGCACAAGTCCTAAGTTACGCGACAGGCTGCC
GCCCTGCCCTTTTCCTGGCGTTTTCTTGTCGCGTGTTTTAGTCGCATAAAGTAGAATACTTGCGACTAGA
ACCGGAGACATTACGCCATGAACAAGAGCGCCGCCGCTGGCCTGCTGGGCTATGCCCGCGTCAGCACCGA
CGACCAGGACTTGACCAACCAACGGGCCGAACTGCACGCGGCCGGCTGCACCAAGCTGTTTTCCGAGAAG
ATCACCGGCACCAGGCGCGACCGCCCGGAGCTGGCCAGGATGCTTGACCACCTACGCCCTGGCGACGTTG
TGACAGTGACCAGGCTAGACCGCCTGGCCCGCAGCACCCGCGACCTACTGGACATTGCCGAGCGCATCCA
GGAGGCCGGCGCGGGCCTGCGTAGCCTGGCAGAGCCGTGGGCCGACACCACCACGCCGGCCGGCCGCATG
GTGTTGACCGTGTTCGCCGGCATTGCCGAGTTCGAGCGTTCCCTAATCATCGACCGCACCCGGAGCGGGC
GCGAGGCCGCCAAGGCCCGAGGCGTGAAGTTTGGCCCCCGCCCTACCCTCACCCCGGCACAGATCGCGCA
CGCCCGCGAGCTGATCGACCAGGAAGGCCGCACCGTGAAAGAGGCGGCTGCACTGCTTGGCGTGCATCGC
TCGACCCTGTACCGCGCACTTGAGCGCAGCGAGGAAGTGACGCCCACCGAGGCCAGGCGGCGCGGTGCCT
TCCGTGAGGACGCATTGACCGAGGCCGACGCCCTGGCGGCCGCCGAGAATGAACGCCAAGAGGAACAAGC
ATGAAACCGCACCAGGACGGCCAGGACGAACCGTTTTTCATTACCGAAGAGATCGAGGCGGAGATGATCG
CGGCCGGGTACGTGTTCGAGCCGCCCGCGCACGTCTCAACCGTGCGGCTGCATGAAATCCTGGCCGGTTT
GTCTGATGCCAAGCTGGCGGCCTGGCCGGCCAGCTTGGCCGCTGAAGAAACCGAGCGCCGCCGTCTAAAA
AGGTGATGTGTATTTGAGTAAAACAGCTTGCGTCATGCGGTCGCTGCGTATATGATGCGATGAGTAAATA
AACAAATACGCAAGGGGAACGCATGAAGGTTATCGCTGTACTTAACCAGAAAGGCGGGTCAGGCAAGACG
ACCATCGCAACCCATCTAGCCCGCGCCCTGCAACTCGCCGGGGCCGATGTTCTGTTAGTCGATTCCGATC
CCCAGGGCAGTGCCCGCGATTGGGCGGCCGTGCGGGAAGATCAACCGCTAACCGTTGTCGGCATCGACCG
CCCGACGATTGACCGCGACGTGAAGGCCATCGGCCGGCGCGACTTCGTAGTGATCGACGGAGCGCCCCAG
GCGGCGGACTTGGCTGTGTCCGCGATCAAGGCAGCCGACTTCGTGCTGATTCCGGTGCAGCCAAGCCCTT
ACGACATATGGGCCACCGCCGACCTGGTGGAGCTGGTTAAGCAGCGCATTGAGGTCACGGATGGAAGGCT
ACAAGCGGCCTTTGTCGTGTCGCGGGCGATCAAAGGCACGCGCATCGGCGGTGAGGTTGCCGAGGCGCTG
GCCGGGTACGAGCTGCCCATTCTTGAGTCCCGTATCACGCAGCGCGTGAGCTACCCAGGCACTGCCGCCG
CCGGCACAACCGTTCTTGAATCAGAACCCGAGGGCGACGCTGCCCGCGAGGTCCAGGCGCTGGCCGCTGA
AATTAAATCAAAACTCATTTGAGTTAATGAGGTAAAGAGAAAATGAGCAAAAGCACAAACACGCTAAGTG
CCGGCCGTCCGAGCGCACGCAGCAGCAAGGCTGCAACGTTGGCCAGCCTGGCAGACACGCCAGCCATGAA
GCGGGTCAACTTTCAGTTGCCGGCGGAGGATCACACCAAGCTGAAGATGTACGCGGTACGCCAAGGCAAG
ACCATTACCGAGCTGCTATCTGAATACATCGCGCAGCTACCAGAGTAAATGAGCAAATGAATAAATGAGT
AGATGAATTTTAGCGGCTAAAGGAGGCGGCATGGAAAATCAAGAACAACCAGGCACCGACGCCGTGGAAT
GCCCCATGTGTGGAGGAACGGGCGGTTGGCCAGGCGTAAGCGGCTGGGTTGTCTGCCGGCCCTGCAATGG
CACTGGAACCCCCAAGCCCGAGGAATCGGCGTGACGGTCGCAAACCATCCGGCCCGGTACAAATCGGCGC
GGCGCTGGGTGATGACCTGGTGGAGAAGTTGAAGGCCGCGCAGGCCGCCCAGCGGCAACGCATCGAGGCA
GAAGCACGCCCCGGTGAATCGTGGCAAGCGGCCGCTGATCGAATCCGCAAAGAATCCCGGCAACCGCCGG
CAGCCGGTGCGCCGTCGATTAGGAAGCCGCCCAAGGGCGACGAGCAACCAGATTTTTTCGTTCCGATGCT
CTATGACGTGGGCACCCGCGATAGTCGCAGCATCATGGACGTGGCCGTTTTCCGTCTGTCGAAGCGTGAC
CGACGAGCTGGCGAGGTGATCCGCTACGAGCTTCCAGACGGGCACGTAGAGGTTTCCGCAGGGCCGGCCG
GCATGGCCAGTGTGTGGGATTACGACCTGGTACTGATGGCGGTTTCCCATCTAACCGAATCCATGAACCG
ATACCGGGAAGGGAAGGGAGACAAGCCCGGCCGCGTGTTCCGTCCACACGTTGCGGACGTACTCAAGTTC
TGCCGGCGAGCCGATGGCGGAAAGCAGAAAGACGACCTGGTAGAAACCTGCATTCGGTTAAACACCACGC
ACGTTGCCATGCAGCGTACGAAGAAGGCCAAGAACGGCCGCCTGGTGACGGTATCCGAGGGTGAAGCCTT
GATTAGCCGCTACAAGATCGTAAAGAGCGAAACCGGGCGGCCGGAGTACATCGAGATCGAGCTAGCTGAT
TGGATGTACCGCGAGATCACAGAAGGCAAGAACCCGGACGTGCTGACGGTTCACCCCGATTACTTTTTGA
TCGATCCCGGCATCGGCCGTTTTCTCTACCGCCTGGCACGCCGCGCCGCAGGCAAGGCAGAAGCCAGATG
GTTGTTCAAGACGATCTACGAACGCAGTGGCAGCGCCGGAGAGTTCAAGAAGTTCTGTTTCACCGTGCGC
AAGCTGATCGGGTCAAATGACCTGCCGGAGTACGATTTGAAGGAGGAGGCGGGGCAGGCTGGCCCGATCC
TAGTCATGCGCTACCGCAACCTGATCGAGGGCGAAGCATCCGCCGGTTCCTAATGTACGGAGCAGATGCT
AGGGCAAATTGCCCTAGCAGGGGAAAAAGGTCGAAAAGGTCTCTTTCCTGTGGATAGCACGTACATTGGG
AACCCAAAGCCGTACATTGGGAACCGGAACCCGTACATTGGGAACCCAAAGCCGTACATTGGGAACCGGT
CACACATGTAAGTGACTGATATAAAAGAGAAAAAAGGCGATTTTTCCGCCTAAAACTCTTTAAAACTTAT
TAAAACTCTTAAAACCCGCCTGGCCTGTGCATAACTGTCTGGCCAGCGCACAGCCGAAGAGCTGCAAAAA
GCGCCTACCCTTCGGTCGCTGCGCTCCCTACGCCCCGCCGCTTCGCGTCGGCCTATCGCGGCCGCTGGCC
GCTCAAAAATGGCTGGCCTACGGCCAGGCAATCTACCAGGGCGCGGACAAGCCGCGCCGTCGCCACTCGA
CCGCCGGCGCCCACATCAAGGCACCCTGCCTCGCGCGTTTCGGTGATGACGGTGAAAACCTCTGACACAT
GCAGCTCCCGGAGACGGTCACAGCTTGTCTGTAAGCGGATGCCGGGAGCAGACAAGCCCGTCAGGGCGCG
TCAGCGGGTGTTGGCGGGTGTCGGGGCGCAGCCATGACCCAGTCACGTAGCGATAGCGGAGTGTATACTG
GCTTAACTATGCGGCATCAGAGCAGATTGTACTGAGAGTGCACCATATGCGGTGTGAAATACCGCACAGA
TGCGTAAGGAGAAAATACCGCATCAGGCGCTCTTCCGCTTCCTCGCTCACTGACTCGCTGCGCTCGGTCG
TTCGGCTGCGGCGAGCGGTATCAGCTCACTCAAAGGCGGTAATACGGTTATCCACAGAATCAGGGGATAA
CGCAGGAAAGAACATGTGAGCAAAAGGCCAGCAAAAGGCCAGGAACCGTAAAAAGGCCGCGTTGCTGGCG
TTTTTCCATAGGCTCCGCCCCCCTGACGAGCATCACAAAAATCGACGCTCAAGTCAGAGGTGGCGAAACC
CGACAGGACTATAAAGATACCAGGCGTTTCCCCCTGGAAGCTCCCTCGTGCGCTCTCCTGTTCCGACCCT
GCCGCTTACCGGATACCTGTCCGCCTTTCTCCCTTCGGGAAGCGTGGCGCTTTCTCATAGCTCACGCTGT
AGGTATCTCAGTTCGGTGTAGGTCGTTCGCTCCAAGCTGGGCTGTGTGCACGAACCCCCCGTTCAGCCCG
ACCGCTGCGCCTTATCCGGTAACTATCGTCTTGAGTCCAACCCGGTAAGACACGACTTATCGCCACTGGC
AGCAGCCACTGGTAACAGGATTAGCAGAGCGAGGTATGTAGGCGGTGCTACAGAGTTCTTGAAGTGGTGG
CCTAACTACGGCTACACTAGAAGGACAGTATTTGGTATCTGCGCTCTGCTGAAGCCAGTTACCTTCGGAA
AAAGAGTTGGTAGCTCTTGATCCGGCAAACAAACCACCGCTGGTAGCGGTGGTTTTTTTGTTTGCAAGCA
GCAGATTACGCGCAGAAAAAAAGGATCTCAAGAAGATCCTTTGATCTTTTCTACGGGGTCTGACGCTCAG
TGGAACGAAAACTCACGTTAAGGGATTTTGGTCATGCAGGATCATGAATTAATTCTTAGAAAAACTCATC
GAGCATCAAATGAAACTGCAATTTATTCATATCAGGATTATCAATACCATATTTTTGAAAAAGCCGTTTC
TGTAATGAAGGAGAAAACTCACCGAGGCAGTTCCATAGGATGGCAAGATCCTGGTATCGGTCTGCGATTC
CGACTCGTCCAACATCAATACAACCTATTAATTTCCCCTCGTCAAAAATAAGGTTATCAAGTGAGAAATC
ACCATGAGTGACGACTGAATCCGGTGAGAATGGCAAAAGTTTATGCATTTCTTTCCAGACTTGTTCAACA
GGCCAGCCATTACGCTCGTCATCAAAATCACTCGCATCAACCAAACCGTTATTCATTCGTGATTGCGCCT
GAGCGAGACGAAATACGCGATCGCTGTTAAAAGGACAATTACAAACAGGAATCGAATGCAACCGGCGCAG
GAACACTGCCAGCGCATCAACAATATTTTCACCTGAATCAGGATATTCTTCTAATACCTGGAATGCTGTT
TTCCCGGGGATCGCAGTGGTGAGTAACCATGCATCATCAGGAGTACGGATAAAATGCTTGATGGTCGGAA
GAGGCATAAATTCCGTCAGCCAGTTTAGTCTGACCATCTCATCTGTAACATCATTGGCAACGCTACCTTT
GCCATGTTTCAGAAACAACTCTGGCGCATCGGGCTTCCCATACAATCGATAGATTGTCGCACCTGATTGC
CCGACATTATCGCGAGCCCATTTATACCCATATAAATCAGCATCCATGTTGGAATTTAATCGCGGCCTAG
AGCAAGACGTTTCCCGTTGAATATGGCTCATAACACCCCTTGTATTACTGTTTATGTAAGCAGACAGTTT
TATTGTTCATGATCTGGATCACAGGCAGCAACGCTCTGTCATCGTTACAATCAACATGCTACCCTCCGCG
AGATCATCCGTGTTTCAAACCCGGCAGCTTAGTTGCCGTTCTTCCGAATAGCATCGGTAACATGAGCAAA
GTCTGCCGCCTTACAACGGCTCTCCCGCTGACGCCGTCCCGGACTGATGGGCTGCCTGTATCGAGTGGTG
ATTTTGTGCCGAGCTGCCGGTCGGGGAGCTGTTGGCTGGCTGGTGGCAGGATATATTGTGGTGTAAACAA
ATTGACGCTTAGACAACTTAATAACACATTGCGGACGTTTTTAATGTACTGAATTAACGCCGAATTGCTC
TAGCCAATACGCAAACCGCCTCTCCCCGCGCGTTGGCCGATTCATTAATGCAGCTGGCACGACAGGTTTC
CCGACTGGAAAGCGGGCAGTGAGCGCAACGCAATTAATGTGAGTTAGCTCACTCATTAGGCACCCCAGGC
TTTACACTTTATGCTTCCGGCTCGTATGTTGTGTGGAATTGTGAGCGGATAACAATTTCACACAGGAAAC
AGCTATGACATGATTACGAATTCCTTGACTAGAGGGTAGGCGCGGCTTAATTAAGCCGCGCCGTACCCCA
ATAGTCTCGACAGACACATAGCACCTAACATTATTGCTTAAATTTACTATTTTTTTACTATATTATACTC
AACCCAATGAGCATAAAGACTGTAAAATCTCAAATTCCTGAGAAGCATATTTATCGATCCCACAGACTTG
ATAGTTCCATAATCCATACGCTGCAGCCAAATTGCTAGTGTGTTGAACATTTAACACGTAGAGAACTAGA
AAAGATATAAAACTAAGATTGATATCCAAAATAGACGAGAACAATAAGCAAAAACTCTTAGTTTTGAAAT
AAATCAACAATCCCGAGGGTTGTCACATACATCAAAAACGAAAATCCATATAGCAAAAAAAACTCTAAAT
TACCGTTCGACAAAAAGAGAAAACTGATAGGACATTTGCTAAACATTAAAATCAAAATTTGGATCAAGCC
GAATTCTCAGAAGAACTCGTCAAGAAGGCGATAGAAGGCGATGCGCTGCGAATCGGGAGCGGCGATACCG
TAAAGCACGAGGAAGCGGTCAGCCCATTCGCCGCCAAGCTCTTCAGCAATATCACGGGTAGCCAACGCTA
TGTCCTGATAGCGGTCCGCCACACCCAGCCGGCCACAGTCGATGAATCCAGAAAAGCGGCCATTTTCCAC
CATGATATTCGGCAAGCAGGCATCGCCATGGGTCACGACGAGATCATCGCCGTCGGGCATGCGCGCCTTG
AGCCTGGCGAACAGTTCGGCTGGCGCGAGCCCCTGATGCTCTTCGTCCAGATCATCCTGATCGACAAGAC
CGGCTTCCATCCGAGTACGTGCTCGCTCGATGCGATGTTTCGCTTGGTGGTCGAATGGGCAGGTAGCCGG
ATCAAGCGTATGCAGCCGCCGCATTGCATCAGCCATGATGGATACTTTCTCGGCAGGAGCAAGGTGAGAT
GACAGGAGATCCTGCCCCGGCACTTCGCCCAATAGCAGCCAGTCCCTTCCCGCTTCAGTGACAACGTCGA
GCACAGCTGCGCAAGGAACGCCCGTCGTGGCCAGCCACGATAGCCGCGCTGCCTCGTCCTGCAGTTCATT
CAGGGCACCGGACAGGTCGGTCTTGACAAAAAGAACCGGGCGCCCCTGCGCTGACAGCCGGAACACGGCG
GCATCAGAGCAGCCGATTGTCTGTTGTGCCCAGTCATAGCCGAATAGCCTCTCCACCCAAGCGGCCGGAG
AACCTGCGTGCAATCCATCTTGTTCAATCATCTCGAGACGTACCGCGCGATGCATT
