>Addgene plasmid #55769 | p201N 3514 | addgene partial sequence | sequence record 94864 | M13-F20 5'-TGTAAAACGACGGCCAGT-3'
GCAAGTCATAAAATGCATTAAAAAATATTTTCATACTCAACTACAAATCCATGAGTATAACTATAATTAT
AAAGCAATGATTAGAATCTGACAAGGATTCTGGAAAATTACATAAAGGAAAGTTCATAAATGTCTAAAAC
ACAAGAGGACATACTTGTATTCAGTAACATTTGCAGCTTTTCTAGGTCTGAAAATATATTTGTTGCCTAG
TGAATAAGCATAATGGTACAACTACAAGTGTTTTACTCCTCATATTAACTTCGGTCATTAGAGGCCACGA
TTTGACACATTTTTACTCAAAACAAAATGTTTGCATATCTCTTATAATTTCAAATTCAACACACAACAAA
TAAGAGAAAAAACAAATAATATTAATTTGAGAATGAACAAAAGGACCATATCATTCATTAACTCTTCTCC
ATCCATTTCCATTTCACAGTTCGATAGCGAAAACCGAATAAAAAACACAGTAAATTACAAGCACAACAAA
TGGTACAAGAAAAACAGTTTTCCCAATGCCATAATACTCGAACCTAGGAAGGATCCAAGGCGCGCCTCAC
CATTAAGACAGAGACCTTCGCGCCGGTGCGGCCGCTGTCGAGTCAACAATC
